Addgene plasmid #71563: pJK273
Purpose: Produces Crepis alpina delta12 fatty acid desaturase (FAD2-2) in yeast
Depositing lab: T. J. Kappock. Depositing organization: Washington University in Saint Louis. Publication: Cloning and transcriptional analysis of Crepis alpina fatty acid desaturases affecting the biosynthesis of crepenynic acid. Nam JW, Kappock TJ. J Exp Bot. 2007;58(6):1421-32. Epub 2007 Feb 27. 10.1093/jxb/erm005 PubMed 17329262.
Backbone
  Vector backbone: pYES2
  Backbone manufacturer: Invitrogen
  Backbone size w/o insert (bp): 5857
  Total vector size (bp): 6941
  Vector type: Bacterial Expression, Yeast Expression
  Selectable markers: URA3
Growth in bacteria
  Bacterial resistance: Ampicillin, 100 μg/mL
  Growth temperature: 37°C
  Growth strain: DH5alpha
  Copy number: Unknown
Gene/Insert
  Gene/Insert name: delta12 fatty acid desaturase (form 2) (alt names: FAD2-02; Fad2)
  Species: Crepis alpina
  GenBank ID: DQ289486
  Promoter: GAL1
  Cloning method: Restriction Enzyme; 5′ cloning site BamHI (not destroyed); 3′ cloning site XbaI (not destroyed)
  Sequencing primers: 5′ T7 promoter; 3′ CYC1 terminator
Terms and licenses: Academic/Nonprofit Terms; Industry Terms: Not Available to Industry
How to cite: pJK273 was a gift from T. J. Kappock (Addgene plasmid # 71563 ; http://n2t.net/addgene:71563 ; RRID:Addgene_71563)
