[The description below was written by a language model from this plasmid's Addgene catalogue record and pLannotate feature annotations shown in this document.]
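Description:
pJK273 is a yeast expression plasmid built on the pYES2 backbone, an E. coli–Saccharomyces cerevisiae shuttle vector, with a total size of 6,941 bp. In bacteria it replicates from a high-copy ColE1/pUC-type origin and is selected with ampicillin through the β-lactamase gene. An f1 phage origin is also present, which allows single-stranded DNA production. In yeast it is maintained episomally by the 2μ origin (the annotation also picks up an adjacent fragment of the 2μ RAF1 gene) and selected by complementation of uracil auxotrophy with URA3 under its own promoter, a marker that can be counterselected with 5-FOA. A short lacI fragment at the start of the sequence appears to be a backbone remnant.

The payload is the coding sequence for the Crepis alpina Δ12 fatty acid desaturase, form 2 (FAD2-2), cloned between BamHI and XbaI sites that remain intact. It sits downstream of the galactose-inducible, Gal4-regulated GAL1 promoter and upstream of the CYC1 transcription terminator. A T7 promoter lies between GAL1 and the insert and serves as a sequencing primer site. The automated annotation labels the roughly 1.1 kb open reading frame as a Dimorphotheca sinuata FAD2 homologue. This reflects a best database match to a related Asteraceae desaturase rather than the actual source, which the catalogue gives as C. alpina. No epitope tags or fusion partners are annotated. The plasmid is intended for inducible heterologous production of the plant desaturase in yeast. The associated work concerns Crepis alpina desaturases that affect the biosynthesis of crepenynic acid.
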