Features (pLannotate 1.2.2; 13 found; start..end, strand, type, name):
      1..54      -  CDS            lacI (fragment): lac repressor; lacI; The lac repressor binds to the lac operator to inhibit transcription in E. coli. This inhibition can be relieved by adding lactose or isopropyl-β-D-thiogalactopyranoside (IPTG).
    237..825     -  rep_origin     ori: high-copy-number ColE1/pMB1/pBR322/pUC origin of replication
    996..1856    -  CDS            AmpR: β-lactamase; bla; confers resistance to ampicillin, carbenicillin, and related antibiotics
   1857..1873    -  promoter       AmpR promoter (fragment): bla
   1952..2755    -  CDS            URA3: orotidine-5'-phosphate decarboxylase, required for uracil biosynthesis; S. cerevisiae URA3; yeast auxotrophic marker, counterselectable with 5-fluoroorotic acid (5-FOA)
   2756..2971    -  promoter       URA3 promoter: S. cerevisiae URA3
   2996..3421    +  CDS            RAF1 (fragment): RAF_YEAST - Experimental evidence at transcript level: Swiss-Prot protein existence level 2. Antagonizes transcriptional repression of recombinase FLP by REP1-REP2. May play a role in plasmid partitioning. From Saccharomyces cerevisiae (strain ATCC 204508 / S288c) (Baker's yeast).
   3575..4455    -  rep_origin     2μ ori: yeast 2μ plasmid origin of replication
   4524..4979    -  rep_origin     f1 ori (sequence partly withheld): f1 bacteriophage origin of replication; arrow indicates direction of (+) strand synthesis
   4998..5440    +  promoter       GAL1 promoter: S. cerevisiae GAL1; inducible promoter, regulated by Gal4
   5472..5490    +  promoter       T7 promoter: promoter for bacteriophage T7 RNA polymerase
   5526..6671    +  CDS            FAD21_DIMSI: Experimental evidence at protein level: Swiss-Prot protein existence level 1. Involved in the biosynthesis of dimorphecolic acid (9-OH- 18:2(10E,12E)). Converts oleic acid (18:1(9Z)) into 18:2(9Z,12E) and probably palmitoleic acid (16:1(9Z)) into 16:2(9Z,12E). Very limited ability to catalyze (Z)-delta(12) desaturation. From Dimorphotheca sinuata (African daisy).
   6690..6937    +  terminator     CYC1 terminator: S. cerevisiae CYC1; transcription terminator for CYC1
>Addgene plasmid #71563 | pJK273 | depositor full sequence | sequence record 129496 | pJK273 sequence 6941 bps
CTGCATTAATGAATCGGCCAACGCGCGGGGAGAGGCGGTTTGCGTATTGGGCGCTCTTCCGCTTCCTCGC
TCACTGACTCGCTGCGCTCGGTCGTTCGGCTGCGGCGAGCGGTATCAGCTCACTCAAAGGCGGTAATACG
GTTATCCACAGAATCAGGGGATAACGCAGGAAAGAACATGTGAGCAAAAGGCCAGCAAAAGCCCAGGAAC
CGTAAAAAGGCCGCGTTGCTGGCGTTTTTCCATAGGCTCCGCCCCCCTGACGAGCATCACAAAAATCGAC
GCTCAAGTCAGAGGTGGCGAAACCCGACAGGACTATAAAGATACCAGGCGTTTCCCCCTGGAAGCTCCCT
CGTGCGCTCTCCTGTTCCGACCCTGCCGCTTACCGGATACCTGTCCGCCTTTCTCCCTTCGGGAAGCGTG
GCGCTTTCTCATAGCTCACGCTGTAGGTATCTCAGTTCGGTGTAGGTCGTTCGCTCCAAGCTGGGCTGTG
TGCACGAACCCCCCGTTCAGCCCGACCGCTGCGCCTTATCCGGTAACTATCGTCTTGAGTCCAACCCGGT
AAGACACGACTTATCGCCACTGGCAGCAGCCACTGGTAACAGGATTAGCAGAGCGAGGTATGTAGGCGGT
GCTACAGAGTTCTTGAAGTGGTGGCCTAACTACGGCTACACTAGAAGGACAGTATTTGGTATCTGCGCTC
TGCTGAAGCCAGTTACCTTCGGAAAAAGAGTTGGTAGCTCTTGATCCGGCAAACAAACCACCGCTGGTAG
CGGTGGTTTTTTTGTTTGCAAGCAGCAGATTACGCGCAGAAAAAAAGGATCTCAAGAAGATCCTTTGATC
TTTTCTACGGGGTCTGACGCTCAGTGGAACGAAAACTCACGTTAAGGGATTTTGGTCATGAGATTATCAA
AAAGGATCTTCACCTAGATCCTTTTAAATTAAAAATGAAGTTTTAAATCAATCTAAAGTATATATGAGTA
AACTTGGTCTGACAGTTACCAATGCTTAATCAGTGAGGCACCTATCTCAGCGATCTGTCTATTTCGTTCA
TCCATAGTTGCCTGACTCCCCGTCGTGTAGATAACTACGATACGGGAGCGCTTACCATCTGGCCCCAGTG
CTGCAATGATACCGCGAGACCCACGCTCACCGGCTCCAGATTTATCAGCAATAAACCAGCCAGCCGGAAG
GGCCGAGCGCAGAAGTGGTCCTGCAACTTTATCCGCCTCCATTCAGTCTATTAATTGTTGCCGGGAAGCT
AGAGTAAGTAGTTCGCCAGTTAATAGTTTGCGCAACGTTGTTGGCATTGCTACAGGCATCGTGGTGTCAC
TCTCGTCGTTTGGTATGGCTTCATTCAGCTCCGGTTCCCAACGATCAAGGCGAGTTACATGATCCCCCAT
GTTGTGCAAAAAAGCGGTTAGCTCCTTCGGTCCTCCGATCGTTGTCAGAAGTAAGTTGGCCGCAGTGTTA
TCACTCATGGTTATGGCAGCACTGCATAATTCTCTTACTGTCATGCCATCCGTAAGATGCTTTTCTGTGA
CTGGTGAGTACTCAACCAAGTCATTCTGAGAATAGTGTATGCGGCGACCGAGTTGCTCTTGCCCGGCGTC
AATACGGGATAATAGTGTATCACATAGCAGAACTTTAAAAGTGCTCATCATTGGAAAACGTTCTTCGGGG
CGAAAACTCTCAAGGATCTTACCGCTGTTGAGATCCAGTTCGATGTAACCCACTCGTGCACCCAACTGAT
CTTCAGCATCTTTTACTTTCACCAGCGTTTCTGGGTGAGCAAAAACAGGAAGGCAAAATGCCGCAAAAAA
GGGAATAAGGGCGACACGGAAATGTTGAATACTCATACTCTTCCTTTTTCAATGGGTAATAACTGATATA
ATTAAATTGAAGCTCTAATTTGTGAGTTTAGTATACATGCATTTACTTATAATACAGTTTTTTAGTTTTG
CTGGCCGCATCTTCTCAAATATGCTTCCCAGCCTGCTTTTCTGTAACGTTCACCCTCTACCTTAGCATCC
CTTCCCTTTGCAAATAGTCCTCTTCCAACAATAATAATGTCAGATCCTGTAGAGACCACATCATCCACGG
TTCTATACTGTTGACCCAATGCGTCTCCCTTGTCATCTAAACCCACACCGGGTGTCATAATCAACCAATC
GTAACCTTCATCTCTTCCACCCATGTCTCTTTGAGCAATAAAGCCGATAACAAAATCTTTGTCGCTCTTC
GCAATGTCAACAGTACCCTTAGTATATTCTCCAGTAGATAGGGAGCCCTTGCATGACAATTCTGCTAACA
TCAAAAGGCCTCTAGGTTCCTTTGTTACTTCTTCTGCCGCCTGCTTCAAACCGCTAACAATACCTGGGCC
CACCACACCGTGTGCATTCGTAATGTCTGCCCATTCTGCTATTCTGTATACACCCGCAGAGTACTGCAAT
TTGACTGTATTACCAATGTCAGCAAATTTTCTGTCTTCGAAGAGTAAAAAATTGTACTTGGCGGATAATG
CCTTTAGCGGCTTAACTGTGCCCTCCATGGAAAAATCAGTCAAGATATCCACATGTGTTTTTAGTAAACA
AATTTTGGGACCTAATGCTTCAACTAACTCCAGTAATTCCTTGGTGGTACGAACATCCAATGAAGCACAC
AAGTTTGTTTGCTTTTCGTGCATGATATTAAATAGCTTGGCAGCAACAGGACTAGGATGAGTAGCAGCAC
GTTCCTTATATGTAGCTTTCGACATGATTTATCTTCGTTTCCTGCAGGTTTTTGTTCTGTGCAGTTGGGT
TAAGAATACTGGGCAATTTCATGTTTCTTCAACACTACATATGCGTATATATACCAATCTAAGTCTGTGC
TCCTTCCTTCGTTCTTCCTTCTGTTCGGAGATTACCGAATCAAAAAAATTTCAAAGAAACCGAAATCAAA
AAAAAGAATAAAAAAAAAATGATGAATTGAATTGAAAAGCTAGCTTATCGATGATAAGCTGTCAAAGATG
AGAATTAATTCCACGGACTATAGACTATACTAGATACTCCGTCTACTGTACGATACACTTCCGCTCAGGT
CCTTGTCCTTTAACGAGGCCTTACCACTCTTTTGTTACTCTATTGATCCAGCTCAGCAAAGGCAGTGTGA
TCTAAGATTCTATCTTCGCGATGTAGTAAAACTAGCTAGACCGAGAAAGAGACTAGAAATGCAAAAGGCA
CTTCTACAATGGCTGCCATCATTATTATCCGATGTGACGCTGCAGCTTCTCAATGATATTCGAATACGCT
TTGAGGAGATACAGCCTAATATCCGACAAACTGTTTTACAGATTTACGATCGTACTTGTTACCCATCATT
GAATTTTGAACATCCGAACCTGGGAGTTTTCCCTGAAACAGATAGTATATTTGAACCTGTATAATAATAT
ATAGTCTAGCGCTTTACGGAAGACAATGTATGTATTTCGGTTCCTGGAGAAACTATTGCATCTATTGCAT
AGGTAATCTTGCACGTCGCATCCCCGGTTCATTTTCTGCGTTTCCATCTTGCACTTCAATAGCATATCTT
TGTTAACGAAGCATCTGTGCTTCATTTTGTAGAACAAAAATGCAACGCGAGAGCGCTAATTTTTCAAACA
AAGAATCTGAGCTGCATTTTTACAGAACAGAAATGCAACGCGAAAGCGCTATTTTACCAACGAAGAATCT
GTGCTTCATTTTTGTAAAACAAAAATGCAACGCGACGAGAGCGCTAATTTTTCAAACAAAGAATCTGAGC
TGCATTTTTACAGAACAGAAATGCAACGCGAGAGCGCTATTTTACCAACAAAGAATCTATACTTCTTTTT
TGTTCTACAAAAATGCATCCCGAGAGCGCTATTTTTCTAACAAAGCATCTTAGATTACTTTTTTTCTCCT
TTGTGCGCTCTATAATGCAGTCTCTTGATAACTTTTTGCACTGTAGGTCCGTTAAGGTTAGAAGAAGGCT
ACTTTGGTGTCTATTTTCTCTTCCATAAAAAAAGCCTGACTCCACTTCCCGCGTTTACTGATTACTAGCG
AAGCTGCGGGTGCATTTTTTCAAGATAAAGGCATCCCCGATTATATTCTATACCGATGTGGATTGCGCAT
ACTTTGTGAACAGAAAGTGATAGCGTTGATGATTCTTCATTGGTCAGAAAATTATGAACGGTTTCTTCTA
TTTTGTCTCTATATACTACGTATAGGAAATGTTTACATTTTCGTATTGTTTTCGATTCACTCTATGAATA
GTTCTTACTACAATTTTTTTGTCTAAAGAGTAATACTAGAGATAAACATAAAAAATGTAGAGGTCGAGTT
TAGATGCAAGTTCAAGGAGCGAAAGGTGGATGGGTAGGTTATATAGGGATATAGCACAGAGATATATAGC
AAAGAGATACTTTTGAGCAATGTTTGTGGAAGCGGTATTCGCAATGGGAAGCTCC
[37 nt withheld, positions 4466-4502]
A
[37 nt withheld, positions 4504-4540]
ATTTTGTTAAAATTCGCGTTAAATTTTTGTTAAATCAGCTCATTTTTTAACGAATAGCCCGAAATCGGCA
AAATCCCTTATAAATCAAAAGAATAGACCGAGATAGGGTTGAGTGTTGTTCCAGTTTCCAACAAGAGTCC
ACTATTAAAGAACGTGGACTCCAACGTCAAAGGGCGAAAAAGG
[39 nt withheld, positions 4724-4762]
T
[35 nt withheld, positions 4764-4798]
GTAAATCGGAAGGGTAAACGGATGCCCCCATTTAGAGCTTGACGGGGAAAGCCGGCG
[41 nt withheld, positions 4856-4896]
GGCTAGGGCGGTGGGAAGTGTAGGGGTCACGCTGGGCGTAACCACCACACCCGCCGCGCTTAATGGGGCG
CTACAGGGCGCGTGGGGATGATCCACTAGTACGGATTAGAAGCCGCCGAGCGGGTGACAGCCCTCCGAAG
GAAGACTCTCCTCCGTGCGTCCTCGTCCTCACCGGTCGCGTTCCTGAAACGCAGATGTGCCTCGCGCCGC
ACTGCTCCGAACAATAAAGATTCTACAATACTAGCTTTTATGGTTATGAAGAGGAAAAATTGGCAGTAAC
CTGGCCCCACAAACCTTCAAATGAACGAATCAAATTAACAACCATAGGATGATAATGCGATTAGTTTTTT
AGCCTTATTTCTGGGGTAATTAATCAGCGAAGCGATGATTTTTGATCTATTAACAGATATATAAATGCAA
AAACTGCATTAACCACTTTAACTAATACTTTCAACATTTTCGGTTTGTATTACTTCTTATTCAAATGTAA
TAAAAGTATCAACAAAAAATTGTTAATATACCTCTATACTTTAACGTCAAGGAGAAAAAACCCCGGATCG
GACTACTAGCAGCTGTAATACGACTCACTATAGGGAATATTAAGCTTGGTACCGAGCTCGGATCCAAAAA
TGGGGGCAGGAGGATGTATGTCTGTTTCCGATACAAAATCCGAACAAAAAAACAACCCTCTGAAACGAGT
CCCTTCTGAAAAACCTCCATTCACAATCAGCGACCTCAAAAAAGTCATCCCTCCCCACTGTTTCAACCGC
TCCCTCACCCGTTCCTTCTCCTACGTCGTTTCCGATCTCATCATCAGCTTCCTCCTCTACCACATCGCCA
CCGCCTACTTCCACCACCTCCCTCCGCCTCTCTCCTCCCTCGCCTGGCTCCCTTACTGGATCACCCAAGG
CTGCGTCCTCACCGGCGTCTGGGTCATCGCCCACGAATGCGGCCACCACGCATTCAGCGACTACCAATTC
GTCGACGACACCGTCGGATTCCTCCTCCACTCCGCCCTCCTCGTCCCCTACTTCTCATGGAAATACAGCC
ACCGCCGCCACCACTCCAACACCGGCTCACTCGACCGCGACGAAGTGTTCGTCCCGAAACCCAGATCTAA
AATCACTTGGTACTCAAAATACCTAAACAACCCACCCGGCCGGATAATAAGCATGCTCGCGACTCTCACT
CTCGGCTGGCCGTTATACCTAGCGTTCAACGTCTCCGGCAGACCGTACGACCGCTTCGCCTCCCACTACG
TCCCCAACAGCCCTATCTACAACGACCGTGAACGCCTCCAGATCTGGCTCTCCGACGTCGGAATCGCCAC
CATGTCTTACTTCCTGTACCGCCTCGCCGTTCTGAAAGGGGTGAGTTGGGTGATTTGCGTTTACGGCGTT
CCGTTACTGATTGTGAACGGATTTCTGGTTTTGATTACTTACCTGCAACATACACACCCGTCGTTGCCTC
ATTACGACGGGTCGGAGTGGGATTGGCTGAGAGGGGCGCTGGCGACGGTGGATAGAGACTACGGCGTTTT
GAATAAGGTTTTCCATAATATTACAGACACGCATGTGGCGCACCATTTGTTTTCAACGATGCCTCATTAT
AACGCGATGGAGGCGACGAAGGCGGTGAGGCCGGTGCTTGGGGAGTATTATCACTTGGATGAGACGCCGT
GGTATGTTGCCATGTGGAGGGAGGCCAAAGAGTGTTTGTTTGTGGAGCCGGATGGTGAGGAAAAGGGCGG
TGTGTTTTGGTACAAGAATAAGATATGAGTCTAGAGGGCCGCATCATGTAATTAGTTATGTCACGCTTAC
ATTCACGCCCTCCCCCCACATCCGCTCTAACCGAAAAGGAAGGAGTTAGACAACCTGAAGTCTAGGTCCC
TATTTATTTTTTTATAGTTATGTTAGTATTAAGAACGTTATTTATATTTCAAATTTTTCTTTTTTTTCTG
TACAGACGCGTGTACGCATGTAACATTATACTGAAAACCTTGCTTGAGAAGGTTTTGGGACGCTCGAAGG
CTTTAATTTGCGGCC
