>Addgene plasmid #71563 | pJK273 | addgene partial sequence | sequence record 133917 | T7 5'-TAATACGACTCACTATAGGG-3'
TGGGGGCAGGAGGATGTATGTCTGTTTCCGATACAAAATCCGAACAAAAAAACAACCCTCTGAAACGAGT
CCCTTCTGAAAAACCTCCATTCACAATCAGCGACCTCAAAAAAGTCATCCCTCCCCACTGTTTCAACCGC
TCCCTCACCCGTTCCTTCTCCTACGTCGTTTCCGATCTCATCATCAGCTTCCTCCTCTACCACATCGCCA
CCGCCTACTTCCACCACCTCCCTCCGCCTCTCTCCTCCCTCGCCTGGCTCCCTTACTGGATCACCCAAGG
CTGCGTCCTCACCGGCGTCTGGGTCATCGCCCACGAATGCGGCCACCACGCATTCAGCGACTACCAATTC
GTCGACGACACCGTCGGATTCCTCCTCCACTCCGCCCTCCTCGTCCCCTACTTCTCATGGAAATACAGCC
ACCGCCGCCACCACTCCAACACCGGCTCACTCGACCGCGACGAAGTG
