>Addgene plasmid #71563 | pJK273 | addgene partial sequence | sequence record 133918 | CYC1 5'-GCGTGAATGTAAGCGTGAC-3'
TCTAGACTCATATCTTATTCTTGTACCAAAACACACCGCCCTTTTCCTCACCATCCGGCTCCACAAACAA
ACACTCTTTGGCCTCCCTCCACATGGCAACATACCACGGCGTCTCATCCAAGTGATAATACTCCCCAAGC
ACCGGCCTCACCGCCTTCGTCGCCTCCATCGCGTTATAATGAGGCATCGTTGAAAACAAATGGTGCGCCA
CATGCGTGTCTGTAATATTATGGAAAACCTTATTCAAAACGCCGTAGTCTCTATCCACCGTCGCCAGCGC
CCCTCTCAGCCA
